LOCUS       Exported 6550 bp ds-DNA circular SYN 12-MAY-2021
DEFINITION  Expression of GFP-AURKA-mCherry in mammalian cells.
ACCESSION   .
VERSION     .
KEYWORDS    pAuroraA-GFP-AURKA-mCherry
SOURCE      synthetic DNA construct
  ORGANISM  synthetic DNA construct
REFERENCE   1 (bases 1 to 6550)
  AUTHORS   Bertolin G, Sizaire F, Herbomel G, Reboutier D, Prigent C, Tramier M
  TITLE     A FRET biosensor reveals spatiotemporal activation and functions of
            aurora kinase A in living cells.
  JOURNAL   Nat Commun. 2016 Sep 14;7:12674. doi: 10.1038/ncomms12674.
  PUBMED    27624869
REFERENCE   2 (bases 1 to 6550)
  AUTHORS   .
  TITLE     Direct Submission
  JOURNAL   Exported May 12, 2021 from SnapGene Server 1.1.58
            http://www.snapgene.com
FEATURES             Location/Qualifiers
     source          1..6550
                     /organism="synthetic DNA construct"
                     /mol_type="other DNA"
     CDS             650..1366
                     /codon_start=1
                     /product="enhanced GFP"
                     /label=EGFP
                     /translation="MVSKGEELFTGVVPILVELDGDVNGHKFSVSGEGEGDATYGKLTL
                     KFICTTGKLPVPWPTLVTTLTYGVQCFSRYPDHMKQHDFFKSAMPEGYVQERTIFFKDD
                     GNYKTRAEVKFEGDTLVNRIELKGIDFKEDGNILGHKLEYNYNSHNVYIMADKQKNGIK
                     VNFKIRHNIEDGSVQLADHYQQNTPIGDGPVLLPDNHYLSTQSALSKDPNEKRDHMVLL
                     EFVTAAGITLGMDELYK"
     CDS             650..1366
                     /codon_start=1
                     /product="the original enhanced GFP (Yang et al., 1996)"
                     /label=EGFP
                     /note="mammalian codon-optimized"
                     /translation="MVSKGEELFTGVVPILVELDGDVNGHKFSVSGEGEGDATYGKLTL
                     KFICTTGKLPVPWPTLVTTLTYGVQCFSRYPDHMKQHDFFKSAMPEGYVQERTIFFKDD
                     GNYKTRAEVKFEGDTLVNRIELKGIDFKEDGNILGHKLEYNYNSHNVYIMADKQKNGIK
                     VNFKIRHNIEDGSVQLADHYQQNTPIGDGPVLLPDNHYLSTQSALSKDPNEKRDHMVLL
                     EFVTAAGITLGMDELYK"
     primer_bind     complement(695..716)
                     /label=EGFP-N
                     /note="EGFP, reverse primer"
     primer_bind     complement(956..975)
                     /label=EXFP-R
                     /note="For distinguishing EGFP variants, reverse primer"
     primer_bind     1303..1324
                     /label=EGFP-C
                     /note="EGFP, forward primer"
     CDS             2282..2293
                     /codon_start=1
                     /product="Factor Xa recognition and cleavage site"
                     /label=Factor Xa site
                     /translation="IEGR"
     CDS             2603..3310
                     /codon_start=1
                     /product="monomeric derivative of DsRed fluorescent protein
                     (Shaner et al., 2004)"
                     /label=mCherry
                     /note="mammalian codon-optimized"
                     /translation="MVSKGEEDNMAIIKEFMRFKVHMEGSVNGHEFEIEGEGEGRPYEG
                     TQTAKLKVTKGGPLPFAWDILSPQFMYGSKAYVKHPADIPDYLKLSFPEGFKWERVMNF
                     EDGGVVTVTQDSSLQDGEFIYKVKLRGTNFPSDGPVMQKKTMGWEASSERMYPEDGALK
                     GEIKQRLKLKDGGHYDAEVKTTYKAKKPVQLPGAYNVNIKLDITSHNEDYTIVEQYERA
                     EGRHSTGGMDELYK"
     primer_bind     complement(2748..2766)
                     /label=mCherry-R
                     /note="mCherry, reverse primer"
     primer_bind     3016..3035
                     /label=mCherry-F
                     /note="mCherry, forward primer"
     polyA_signal    3458..3579
                     /label=SV40 poly(A) signal
                     /note="SV40 polyadenylation signal"
     primer_bind     complement(3495..3514)
                     /label=SV40pA-R
                     /note="SV40 polyA, reverse primer"
     primer_bind     3549..3568
                     /label=EBV-rev
                     /note="SV40 polyA terminator, reverse primer"
     rep_origin      complement(3586..4041)
                     /direction=LEFT
                     /label=f1 ori
                     /note="f1 bacteriophage origin of replication; arrow
                     indicates direction of (+) strand synthesis"
     primer_bind     complement(3723..3744)
                     /label=F1ori-F
                     /note="F1 origin, forward primer"
     primer_bind     3935..3954
                     /label=F1ori-R
                     /note="F1 origin, reverse primer"
     promoter        4068..4172
                     /gene="bla"
                     /label=AmpR promoter
     promoter        4174..4531
                     /label=SV40 promoter
                     /note="SV40 enhancer and early promoter"
     primer_bind     complement(4197..4217)
                     /label=pBABE 3'
                     /note="SV40 enhancer, reverse primer for pBABE vectors"
     rep_origin      4382..4517
                     /label=SV40 ori
                     /note="SV40 origin of replication"
     primer_bind     4444..4463
                     /label=SV40pro-F
                     /note="SV40 promoter/origin, forward primer"
     CDS             4566..5360
                     /codon_start=1
                     /gene="aph(3')-II (or nptII)"
                     /product="aminoglycoside phosphotransferase from Tn5"
                     /label=NeoR/KanR
                     /note="confers resistance to neomycin, kanamycin, and G418
                     (Geneticin(R))"
                     /translation="MIEQDGLHAGSPAAWVERLFGYDWAQQTIGCSDAAVFRLSAQGRP
                     VLFVKTDLSGALNELQDEAARLSWLATTGVPCAAVLDVVTEAGRDWLLLGEVPGQDLLS
                     SHLAPAEKVSIMADAMRRLHTLDPATCPFDHQAKHRIERARTRMEAGLVDQDDLDEEHQ
                     GLAPAELFARLKASMPDGEDLVVTHGDACLPNIMVENGRFSGFIDCGRLGVADRYQDIA
                     LATRDIAEELGGEWADRFLVLYGIAAPDSQRIAFYRLLDEFF"
     primer_bind     complement(4620..4639)
                     /label=Neo-R
                     /note="Neomycin resistance gene, reverse primer"
     primer_bind     5230..5249
                     /label=Neo-F
                     /note="Neomycin resistance gene, forward primer"
     primer_bind     complement(5548..5567)
                     /label=TK-pA-R
                     /note="Thymidine kinase polyA, reverse primer"
     polyA_signal    5592..5639
                     /label=HSV TK poly(A) signal
                     /note="herpes simplex virus thymidine kinase
                     polyadenylation signal (Cole and Stacy, 1985)"
     rep_origin      5968..6
                     /direction=RIGHT
                     /label=ori
                     /note="high-copy-number ColE1/pMB1/pBR322/pUC origin of
                     replication"
     primer_bind     6457..6476
                     /label=pBR322ori-F
                     /note="pBR322 origin, forward primer"
ORIGIN
        1 tggaaaaacg ccagcaacgc ggccttttta cggttcctgg ccttttgctg gccttttgct
       61 cacatgttct ttcctgcgtt atcccctgat tctgtggata accgtattac cgccatgcat
      121 tagttattaa tagcttgacg tcaaggggct gttgcttcac cgataaatgg ccgaccgcgg
      181 agagcaccct ggggctggga ctgccacagg tctggctggc cgttggctcc accacttccg
      241 ggttcttagg gagcaagtgc gcctgcgcgc ggtgtgcgcc cttaaacgcg actcaaggcg
      301 tcgggtttgt tgtcaaccaa tcacaaggca gcctcgctcg agcgcaggcc aatcggcttt
      361 ctagctagag ggtttaactc ctatttaaaa agaagaacct ttgaattcta acggctgagc
      421 tcttggaaga cttgggtcct tgggtcgcag gtgggagccg acgggtgggt agaccgtggg
      481 ggatatctca gtggcggacg aggacggcgg ggacaagggg cggctggtcg gagtggcgga
      541 gcgtcaagtc ccctgtcggt tcctccgtcc ctgagtgtcc ttggcgctgc cttgtgcccg
      601 cccagcgcct ttgcatccgc tcctgggcac cggtaccgag ctcggatcca tggtgagcaa
      661 gggcgaggag ctgttcaccg gggtggtgcc catcctggtc gagctggacg gcgacgtaaa
      721 cggccacaag ttcagcgtgt ccggcgaggg cgagggcgat gccacctacg gcaagctgac
      781 cctgaagttc atctgcacca ccggcaagct gcccgtgccc tggcccaccc tcgtgaccac
      841 cctgacctac ggcgtgcagt gcttcagccg ctaccccgac cacatgaagc agcacgactt
      901 cttcaagtcc gccatgcccg aaggctacgt ccaggagcgc accatcttct tcaaggacga
      961 cggcaactac aagacccgcg ccgaggtgaa gttcgagggc gacaccctgg tgaaccgcat
     1021 cgagctgaag ggcatcgact tcaaggagga cggcaacatc ctggggcaca agctggagta
     1081 caactacaac agccacaacg tctatatcat ggccgacaag cagaagaacg gcatcaaggt
     1141 gaacttcaag atccgccaca acatcgagga cggcagcgtg cagctcgccg accactacca
     1201 gcagaacacc cccatcggcg acggccccgt gctgctgccc gacaaccact acctgagcac
     1261 ccagtccgcc ctgagcaaag accccaacga gaagcgcgat cacatggtcc tgctggagtt
     1321 cgtgaccgcc gccgggatca ctctcggcat ggacgagctg tacaaggaat tcgagctcac
     1381 catggaccga tctaaagaaa actgcatttc aggacctgtt aaggctacag ctccagttgg
     1441 aggtccaaaa cgtgttctcg tgactcagca atttccttgt cagaatccat tacctgtaaa
     1501 tagtggccag gctcagcggg tcttgtgtcc ttcaaattct tcccagcgca ttcctttgca
     1561 agcacaaaaa cttgtctcca gtcacaagcc ggttcagaat cagaagcaga agcaattgca
     1621 ggcaaccagt gtacctcatc ctgtctccag gccactgaat aacacccaaa agagcaagca
     1681 gcccctgcca tcggcacctg aaaataatcc tgaggaggaa ctggcatcaa aacagaaaaa
     1741 tgaagaatca aaaaagaggc agtgggcttt ggaagacttt gaaattggtc gccctctggg
     1801 taaaggaaag tttggtaatg tttatttggc aagagaaaag caaagcaagt ttattctggc
     1861 tcttaaagtg ttatttaaag ctcagctgga gaaagccgga gtggagcatc agctcagaag
     1921 agaagtagaa atacagtccc accttcggca tcctaatatt cttagactgt atggttattt
     1981 ccatgatgct accagagtct acctaattct ggaatatgca ccacttggaa cagtttatag
     2041 agaacttcag aaactttcaa agtttgatga gcagagaact gctacttata taacagaatt
     2101 ggcaaatgca ctatcatatt gccattcgaa gagagttatt catagagaca ttaagccaga
     2161 gaacttactt cttggatcag ctggagagct taaaattgca gattttgggt ggtcagtaca
     2221 tgctccatct tccaggagga ccactctctg tggcaccctg gactacctgc cccctgaaat
     2281 gattgaaggt cggatgcatg atgagaaggt ggatctctgg agccttggag ttctttgcta
     2341 tgaattttta gttgggaagc ctccttttga ggcaaacaca taccaagaga cctacaaaag
     2401 aatatcacgg gttgagttca cattccctga ctttgtaaca gagggagcca gggacctcat
     2461 ttcaagactg ttgaagcata atcccagcca gaggccaatg ctcagagaag tacttgaaca
     2521 cccctggatc acagcaaatt catcaaaacc atcaaattgc caaaacaaag aatcagctag
     2581 caaacagtct gtcgacaagc ttatggtgag caagggcgag gaggataaca tggccatcat
     2641 caaggagttc atgcgcttca aggtgcacat ggagggctcc gtgaacggcc acgagttcga
     2701 gatcgagggc gagggcgagg gccgccccta cgagggcacc cagaccgcca agctgaaggt
     2761 gaccaagggt ggccccctgc ccttcgcctg ggacatcctg tcccctcagt tcatgtacgg
     2821 ctccaaggcc tacgtgaagc accccgccga catccccgac tacttgaagc tgtccttccc
     2881 cgagggcttc aagtgggagc gcgtgatgaa cttcgaggac ggcggcgtgg tgaccgtgac
     2941 ccaggactcc tccctgcagg acggcgagtt catctacaag gtgaagctgc gcggcaccaa
     3001 cttcccctcc gacggccccg taatgcagaa gaagaccatg ggctgggagg cctcctccga
     3061 gcggatgtac cccgaggacg gcgccctgaa gggcgagatc aagcagaggc tgaagctgaa
     3121 ggacggcggc cactacgacg ctgaggtcaa gaccacctac aaggccaaga agcccgtgca
     3181 gctgcccggc gcctacaacg tcaacatcaa gttggacatc acctcccaca acgaggacta
     3241 caccatcgtg gaacagtacg aacgcgccga gggccgccac tccaccggcg gcatggacga
     3301 gctgtacaag ctcgagtcta gaggataagg atccaccgga tctagataac tgatcataat
     3361 cagccatacc acatttgtag aggttttact tgctttaaaa aacctcccac acctccccct
     3421 gaacctgaaa cataaaatga atgcaattgt tgttgttaac ttgtttattg cagcttataa
     3481 tggttacaaa taaagcaata gcatcacaaa tttcacaaat aaagcatttt tttcactgca
     3541 ttctagttgt ggtttgtcca aactcatcaa tgtatcttaa cgcgtaaatt gtaagcgtta
     3601 atattttgtt aaaattcgcg ttaaattttt gttaaatcag ctcatttttt aaccaatagg
     3661 ccgaaatcgg caaaatccct tataaatcaa aagaatagac cgagataggg ttgagtgttg
     3721 ttccagtttg gaacaagagt ccactattaa agaacgtgga ctccaacgtc aaaggnnnnn
     3781 nnnnnnnnnn nnnnnnnnnn nnnnnnnnnn nnnnnnnnnn nnnntnnnnn nnnnnnnnnn
     3841 nnnnnnnnnn nnnnnnnnnn nnnnnnnnnn nnnnnnnnnn nnnnnnnnnn nnnnnnnnnn
     3901 nnnnnnnnnn nnnnnngnnn nnnnnnnnnn nnnnnnnnnn nnnnnnnnnn nnnnnnnnnn
     3961 nnnnnnnnnn nnnnnnnnnn nnnnnnnnnn nnnnnnnnnn nnnnnnnnnn nnnnnnnnnn
     4021 nnnnnnnnnn nnnnnnnnnn ncaggtggca cttttcgggg aaatgtgcgc ggaaccccta
     4081 tttgtttatt tttctaaata cattcaaata tgtatccgct catgagacaa taaccctgat
     4141 aaatgcttca ataatattga aaaaggaaga gtcctgaggc ggaaagaacc agctgtggaa
     4201 tgtgtgtcag ttagggtgtg gaaagtcccc aggctcccca gcaggcagaa gtatgcaaag
     4261 catgcatctc aattagtcag caaccaggtg tggaaagtcc ccaggctccc cagcaggcag
     4321 aagtatgcaa agcatgcatc tcaattagtc agcaaccata gtcccgcccc taactccgcc
     4381 catcccgccc ctaactccgc ccagttccgc ccattctccg ccccatggct gactaatttt
     4441 ttttatttat gcagaggccg aggccgcctc ggcctctgag ctattccaga agtagtgagg
     4501 aggctttttt ggaggcctag gcttttgcaa agatcgatca agagacagga tgaggatcgt
     4561 ttcgcatgat tgaacaagat ggattgcacg caggttctcc ggccgcttgg gtggagaggc
     4621 tattcggcta tgactgggca caacagacaa tcggctgctc tgatgccgcc gtgttccggc
     4681 tgtcagcgca ggggcgcccg gttctttttg tcaagaccga cctgtccggt gccctgaatg
     4741 aactgcaaga cgaggcagcg cggctatcgt ggctggccac gacgggcgtt ccttgcgcag
     4801 ctgtgctcga cgttgtcact gaagcgggaa gggactggct gctattgggc gaagtgccgg
     4861 ggcaggatct cctgtcatct caccttgctc ctgccgagaa agtatccatc atggctgatg
     4921 caatgcggcg gctgcatacg cttgatccgg ctacctgccc attcgaccac caagcgaaac
     4981 atcgcatcga gcgagcacgt actcggatgg aagccggtct tgtcgatcag gatgatctgg
     5041 acgaagagca tcaggggctc gcgccagccg aactgttcgc caggctcaag gcgagcatgc
     5101 ccgacggcga ggatctcgtc gtgacccatg gcgatgcctg cttgccgaat atcatggtgg
     5161 aaaatggccg cttttctgga ttcatcgact gtggccggct gggtgtggcg gaccgctatc
     5221 aggacatagc gttggctacc cgtgatattg ctgaagagct tggcggcgaa tgggctgacc
     5281 gcttcctcgt gctttacggt atcgccgctc ccgattcgca gcgcatcgcc ttctatcgcc
     5341 ttcttgacga gttcttctga gcgggactct ggggttcgaa atgaccgacc aagcgacgcc
     5401 caacctgcca tcacgagatt tcgattccac cgccgccttc tatgaaaggt tgggcttcgg
     5461 aatcgttttc cgggacgccg gctggatgat cctccagcgc ggggatctca tgctggagtt
     5521 cttcgcccac cctaggggga ggctaactga aacacggaag gagacaatac cggaaggaac
     5581 ccgcgctatg acggcaataa aaagacagaa taaaacgcac ggtgttgggt cgtttgttca
     5641 taaacgcggg gttcggtccc agggctggca ctctgtcgat accccaccga gaccccattg
     5701 gggccaatac gcccgcgttt cttccttttc cccaccccac cccccaagtt cgggtgaagg
     5761 cccagggctc gcagccaacg tcggggcggc aggccctgcc atagcctcag gttactcata
     5821 tatactttag attgatttaa aacttcattt ttaatttaaa aggatctagg tgaagatcct
     5881 ttttgataat ctcatgacca aaatccctta acgtgagttt tcgttccact gagcgtcaga
     5941 ccccgtagaa aagatcaaag gatcttcttg agatcctttt tttctgcgcg taatctgctg
     6001 cttgcaaaca aaaaaaccac cgctaccagc ggtggtttgt ttgccggatc aagagctacc
     6061 aactcttttt ccgaaggtaa ctggcttcag cagagcgcag ataccaaata ctgttcttct
     6121 agtgtagccg tagttaggcc accacttcaa gaactctgta gcaccgccta catacctcgc
     6181 tctgctaatc ctgttaccag tggctgctgc cagtggcgat aagtcgtgtc ttaccgggtt
     6241 ggactcaaga cgatagttac cggataaggc gcagcggtcg ggctgaacgg ggggttcgtg
     6301 cacacagccc agcttggagc gaacgaccta caccgaactg agatacctac agcgtgagct
     6361 atgagaaagc gccacgcttc ccgaagggag aaaggcggac aggtatccgg taagcggcag
     6421 ggtcggaaca ggagagcgca cgagggagct tccaggggga aacgcctggt atctttatag
     6481 tcctgtcggg tttcgccacc tctgacttga gcgtcgattt ttgtgatgct cgtcaggggg
     6541 gcggagccta
//
